Addgene plasmid #70183: FgH1tUTG
Purpose: Inducible expression of guide RNA with fluorescent GFP reporter
Depositing lab: Marco Herold. Depositing organization: Walter and Eliza Hall Institute of Medical Research. Publication: An inducible lentiviral guide RNA platform enables the identification of tumor-essential genes and tumor-promoting mutations in vivo. Aubrey BJ, Kelly GL, Kueh AJ, Brennan MS, O'Connor L, Milla L, Wilcox S, Tai L, Strasser A, Herold MJ. Cell Rep. 2015 Mar 3;10(8):1422-32. doi: 10.1016/j.celrep.2015.02.002. Epub 2015 Feb 26. PubMed 25732831.
Backbone
  Vector backbone: FUGW
  Backbone manufacturer: David Baltimore
  Backbone size w/o insert (bp): 9940
  Total vector size (bp): 10900
  Vector type: Mammalian Expression, Lentiviral, CRISPR
Growth in bacteria
  Bacterial resistance: Ampicillin, 100 μg/mL
  Growth temperature: 37°C
  Growth strain: NEB Stable
  Copy number: High Copy
Gene/Insert
  Gene/Insert name: H1-Tet-sgrna cassette
  gRNA/shRNA sequence: TTAATTAACCATGGAATTCGAACGCTGACGTCATCAACCCGCTCCAAGGAATCGCGGGCCCAGTGTCACTAGGCGGGAACACCCAGCGCGCGTGCGCCCTGGCAGGAAGATGGCTGTGAGGGACAGGGGAGTGGCGCCCTGCAATATTTGCATGTCGCTATGTGTTCTGGGAAATCACCATAAACGTGAAATGTCTTTGGATTTGGGAATCTTATAAGTCCCTATCAGTGATAGAGATTCCCGGAGACGGACGTCTCGGTTTTAGAGCTAGAAATAGCAAGTTAAAATAAGGCTAGTCCGTTATCAACTTGAAAAAGTGGCACCGAGTCGGTGCTTTTTTTTTAATTAA
  Cloning method: Restriction Enzyme; 5′ cloning site Pac 1 (not destroyed); 3′ cloning site Pac1 (not destroyed)
  Sequencing primers: 5′ CAGACATACAAACTAAAGAAT
Terms and licenses: Academic/Nonprofit Terms; Industry Terms: Not Available to Industry
How to cite: FgH1tUTG was a gift from Marco Herold (Addgene plasmid # 70183 ; http://n2t.net/addgene:70183 ; RRID:Addgene_70183)
