[The description below was written by a language model from this plasmid's Addgene catalogue record and pLannotate feature annotations shown in this document.]
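Description:
FgH1tUTG is a lentiviral CRISPR vector built on the FUGW backbone for doxycycline/tetracycline-inducible expression of a single guide RNA in mammalian cells, with a GFP reporter marking transduced cells. It is about 10.9 kb and is propagated in E. coli as a high-copy plasmid through a ColE1/pUC-type origin with ampicillin selection. The backbone also carries an f1 origin and an SV40/EM7-driven bleomycin/Zeocin resistance cassette lying outside the viral genome. Viral RNA is produced from a CMV enhancer/promoter fused to a truncated HIV-1 5' LTR. The transfer region contains the Ψ packaging signal, a gag fragment, the RRE for Rev-dependent export, the cPPT/CTS, a WPRE to boost transgene expression, and a truncated 3' LTR followed by a bGH polyadenylation signal.

The payload has two units. The first, inserted between PacI sites, is a human H1 RNA polymerase III promoter modified with a tet operator sequence, followed by a cloning position for the targeting sequence and the Streptococcus pyogenes Cas9 guide RNA scaffold. The second is a human ubiquitin C promoter driving the Tet repressor (tetR) followed closely by EGFP. The short gap between the two coding sequences suggests a linked co-expression design, although the feature table does not annotate the linking element. Constitutively made TetR binds the operator in the H1 promoter and blocks guide transcription, and addition of a tetracycline-class inducer releases it and switches the guide on. No Cas9 is annotated, so the nuclease must be supplied separately. The associated publication describes the platform as a tool for inducible gene editing to identify tumour-essential genes and tumour-promoting mutations in vivo.
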