Features (pLannotate 1.2.2; 35 found; start..end, strand, type, name):
    586..609     +  misc_feature   MCS (fragment): pBluescript multiple cloning site
    609..1197    +  misc_feature   WPRE: woodchuck hepatitis virus posttranscriptional regulatory element
   1122..1700    +  CDS            nef (fragment): NEF_HV112 - Experimental evidence at protein level: Swiss-Prot protein existence level 1. Extracellular Nef protein targets CD4(+) T-lymphocytes for apoptosis by interacting with CXCR4 surface receptors. From Human immunodeficiency virus type 1 group M subtype B (isolate PCV12) (HIV-1).
   1707..1887    +  LTR            5' LTR (truncated): truncated 5' long terminal repeat (LTR) from HIV-1
   1919..2143    +  polyA_signal   bGH poly(A) signal: bovine growth hormone polyadenylation signal
   2147..2168    +  promoter       SV40 promoter (fragment): SV40 enhancer and early promoter
   2189..2617    +  rep_origin     f1 ori (sequence partly withheld): f1 bacteriophage origin of replication; arrow indicates direction of (+) strand synthesis
   2631..2960    +  promoter       SV40 promoter: SV40 enhancer and early promoter
   3008..3055    +  promoter       EM7 promoter: synthetic bacterial promoter&nbsp
   3074..3448    +  CDS            BleoR: antibiotic-binding protein; Sh ble from Streptoalloteichus hindustanus; confers resistance to bleomycin, phleomycin, and Zeocin™
   3458..3583    +  CDS            ble (fragment): BLE_KLEPN - Experimental evidence at protein level: Swiss-Prot protein existence level 1. Binding protein with a strong affinity to the bleomycin family of antibiotics. Binds to CL990; an antimitotic-antibiotic compound. From Klebsiella pneumoniae.
   3578..3699    +  polyA_signal   SV40 poly(A) signal: SV40 polyadenylation signal
   3770..3792    -  protein_bind   lac operator (fragment): The lac repressor binds to the lac operator to inhibit transcription in E. coli. This inhibition can be relieved by adding lactose or isopropyl-β-D-thiogalactopyranoside (IPTG). lac repressor encoded by lacI
   3796..3826    -  promoter       lac promoter: promoter for the E. coli lac operon
   3841..3862    -  protein_bind   CAP binding site: CAP binding activates transcription in the presence of cAMP. E. coli catabolite activator protein
   3875..3967    -  CDS            lacI (fragment): lac repressor; lacI; The lac repressor binds to the lac operator to inhibit transcription in E. coli. This inhibition can be relieved by adding lactose or isopropyl-β-D-thiogalactopyranoside (IPTG).
   4150..4738    -  rep_origin     ori: high-copy-number ColE1/pMB1/pBR322/pUC origin of replication
   4909..5769    -  CDS            AmpR: β-lactamase; bla; confers resistance to ampicillin, carbenicillin, and related antibiotics
   5770..5874    -  promoter       AmpR promoter: bla
   5933..5985    -  misc_feature   bom (fragment): basis of mobility region from pBR322
   6140..6519    +  enhancer       CMV enhancer: human cytomegalovirus immediate early enhancer
   6520..6719    +  promoter       CMV promoter: human cytomegalovirus (CMV) immediate early promoter
   6737..6917    +  LTR            5' LTR (truncated): truncated 5' long terminal repeat (LTR) from HIV-1
   6964..7089    +  misc_feature   HIV-1 Ψ: packaging signal of human immunodeficiency virus type 1
   7073..7436    +  CDS            HIV-1 gag (fragment): gag protein from human immunodeficiency virus 1; gag
   7582..7815    +  misc_feature   RRE: The Rev response element (RRE) of HIV-1 allows for Rev-dependent mRNA export from the nucleus to the cytoplasm.
   8192..8292    +  CDS            Rev (fragment): human immunodeficiency virus 1 (HIV-1) Rev protein; rev; enhances nuclear export of unspliced and incompletely spliced viral mRNAs
   8342..8459    +  misc_feature   cPPT/CTS: central polypurine tract and central termination sequence of HIV-1
   8515..8714    +  promoter       H1 promoter (fragment): human H1 RNA promoter
   8714..8734    +  promoter       PLtetO-1 promoter (fragment): modified phage lambda PL promoter with tet operator sites (Lutz and Bujard, 1997)
   8754..8829    +  misc_RNA       gRNA scaffold: guide RNA scaffold for the Streptococcus pyogenes CRISPR/Cas9 system
   8865..10076   +  promoter       UbC promoter: human ubiquitin C promoter
  10087..10110   -  misc_feature   MCS (fragment): pUC18/19 multiple cloning site
  10114..10734   +  CDS            tetR: TETR2_ECOLX - Experimental evidence at protein level: Swiss-Prot protein existence level 1. TetR is the repressor of the tetracycline resistance element; its N-terminal region forms a helix-turn-helix structure and binds DNA. Binding of tetracycline to TetR reduces the repressor affinity for the tetracycline resistance gene (tetA) promoter operator sites. From Escherichia coli.
  10798..569     +  CDS            EGFP (across the origin): the original enhanced GFP (Yang et al., 1996) mammalian codon-optimized
>Addgene plasmid #70183 | FgH1tUTG | addgene full sequence | sequence record 323569 | Addgene NGS Result
CCGGCAAGCTGCCCGTGCCCTGGCCCACCCTCGTGACCACCCTGACCTACGGCGTGCAGTGCTTCAGCCG
CTACCCCGACCACATGAAGCAGCACGACTTCTTCAAGTCCGCCATGCCCGAAGGCTACGTCCAGGAGCGC
ACCATCTTCTTCAAGGACGACGGCAACTACAAGACCCGCGCCGAGGTGAAGTTCGAGGGCGACACCCTGG
TGAACCGCATCGAGCTGAAGGGCATCGACTTCAAGGAGGACGGCAACATCCTGGGGCACAAGCTGGAGTA
CAACTACAACAGCCACAACGTCTATATCATGGCCGACAAGCAGAAGAACGGCATCAAGGTGAACTTCAAG
ATCCGCCACAACATCGAGGACGGCAGCGTGCAGCTCGCCGACCACTACCAGCAGAACACCCCCATCGGCG
ACGGCCCCGTGCTGCTGCCCGACAACCACTACCTGAGCACCCAGTCCGCCCTGAGCAAAGACCCCAACGA
GAAGCGCGATCACATGGTCCTGCTGGAGTTCGTGACCGCCGCCGGGATCACTCTCGGCATGGACGAGCTG
TACAAGTAAAGCGGCCGCGATCTACAATTCGATATCAAGCTTATCGATAATCAACCTCTGGATTACAAAA
TTTGTGAAAGATTGACTGGTATTCTTAACTATGTTGCTCCTTTTACGCTATGTGGATACGCTGCTTTAAT
GCCTTTGTATCATGCTATTGCTTCCCGTATGGCTTTCATTTTCTCCTCCTTGTATAAATCCTGGTTGCTG
TCTCTTTATGAGGAGTTGTGGCCCGTTGTCAGGCAACGTGGCGTGGTGTGCACTGTGTTTGCTGACGCAA
CCCCCACTGGTTGGGGCATTGCCACCACCTGTCAGCTCCTTTCCGGGACTTTCGCTTTCCCCCTCCCTAT
TGCCACGGCGGAACTCATCGCCGCCTGCCTTGCCCGCTGCTGGACAGGGGCTCGGCTGTTGGGCACTGAC
AATTCCGTGGTGTTGTCGGGGAAATCATCGTCCTTTCCTTGGCTGCTCGCCTGTGTTGCCACCTGGATTC
TGCGCGGGACGTCCTTCTGCTACGTCCCTTCGGCCCTCAATCCAGCGGACCTTCCTTCCCGCGGCCTGCT
GCCGGCTCTGCGGCCTCTTCCGCGTCTTCGCCTTCGCCCTCAGACGAGTCGGATCTCCCTTTGGGCCGCC
TCCCCGCATCGAGACCTAGAAAAACATGGAGCAATCACAAGTAGCAATACAGCAGCTACCAATGCTGATT
GTGCCTGGCTAGAAGCACAAGAGGAGGAGGAGGTGGGTTTTCCAGTCACACCTCAGGTACCTTTAAGACC
AATGACTTACAAGGCAGCTGTAGATCTTAGCCACTTTTTAAAAGAAAAGGGGGGACTGGAAGGGCTAATT
CACTCCCAACGAAGACAAGATATCCTTGATCTGTGGATCTACCACACACAAGGCTACTTCCCTGATTGGC
AGAACTACACACCAGGGCCAGGGATCAGATATCCACTGACCTTTGGATGGTGCTACAAGCTAGTACCAGT
TGAGCAAGAGAAGGTAGAAGAAGCCAATGAAGGAGAGAACACCCGCTTGTTACACCCTGTGAGCCTGCAT
GGGATGGATGACCCGGAGAGAGAAGTATTAGAGTGGAGGTTTGACAGCCGCCTAGCATTTCATCACATGG
CCCGAGAGCTGCATCCGGACTGTACTGGGTCTCTCTGGTTAGACCAGATCTGAGCCTGGGAGCTCTCTGG
CTAACTAGGGAACCCACTGCTTAAGCCTCAATAAAGCTTGCCTTGAGTGCTTCAAGTAGTGTGTGCCCGT
CTGTTGTGTGACTCTGGTAACTAGAGATCCCTCAGACCCTTTTAGTCAGTGTGGAAAATCTCTAGCAGGG
CCCGTTTAAACCCGCTGATCAGCCTCGACTGTGCCTTCTAGTTGCCAGCCATCTGTTGTTTGCCCCTCCC
CCGTGCCTTCCTTGACCCTGGAAGGTGCCACTCCCACTGTCCTTTCCTAATAAAATGAGGAAATTGCATC
GCATTGTCTGAGTAGGTGTCATTCTATTCTGGGGGGTGGGGTGGGGCAGGACAGCAAGGGGGAGGATTGG
GAAGACAATAGCAGGCATGCTGGGGATGCGGTGGGCTCTATGGCTTCTGAGGCGGAAAGAACCAGCTGGG
GCTCTAGGGGGTATCCCC
[124 nt withheld, positions 2189-2312]
C
[91 nt withheld, positions 2314-2404]
A
[49 nt withheld, positions 2406-2454]
CCTTTGACGTTGGAGTCCACGTTCTTT
[37 nt withheld, positions 2482-2518]
ACCCTATCTCGGTCTATTCTTTTGATTTATAAGGGATTTTGCCGATTTCGGCCTATTGGTTAAAAAATGA
GCTGATTTAACAAAAATTTAACGCGAATTAATTCTGTGGAATGTGTGTCAGTTAGGGTGTGGAAAGTCCC
CAGGCTCCCCAGCAGGCAGAAGTATGCAAAGCATGCATCTCAATTAGTCAGCAACCAGGTGTGGAAAGTC
CCCAGGCTCCCCAGCAGGCAGAAGTATGCAAAGCATGCATCTCAATTAGTCAGCAACCATAGTCCCGCCC
CTAACTCCGCCCATCCCGCCCCTAACTCCGCCCAGTTCCGCCCATTCTCCGCCCCATGGCTGACTAATTT
TTTTTATTTATGCAGAGGCCGAGGCCGCCTCTGCCTCTGAGCTATTCCAGAAGTAGTGAGGAGGCTTTTT
TGGAGGCCTAGGCTTTTGCAAAAAGCTCCCGGGAGCTTGTATATCCATTTTCGGATCTGATCAGCACGTG
TTGACAATTAATCATCGGCATAGTATATCGGCATAGTATAATACGACAAGGTGAGGAACTAAACCATGGC
CAAGTTGACCAGTGCCGTTCCGGTGCTCACCGCGCGCGACGTCGCCGGAGCGGTCGAGTTCTGGACCGAC
CGGCTCGGGTTCTCCCGGGACTTCGTGGAGGACGACTTCGCCGGTGTGGTCCGGGACGACGTGACCCTGT
TCATCAGCGCGGTCCAGGACCAGGTGGTGCCGGACAACACCCTGGCCTGGGTGTGGGTGCGCGGCCTGGA
CGAGCTGTACGCCGAGTGGTCGGAGGTCGTGTCCACGAACTTCCGGGACGCCTCCGGGCCGGCCATGACC
GAGATCGGCGAGCAGCCGTGGGGGCGGGAGTTCGCCCTGCGCGACCCGGCCGGCAACTGCGTGCACTTCG
TGGCCGAGGAGCAGGACTGACACGTGCTACGAGATTTCGATTCCACCGCCGCCTTCTATGAAAGGTTGGG
CTTCGGAATCGTTTTCCGGGACGCCGGCTGGATGATCCTCCAGCGCGGGGATCTCATGCTGGAGTTCTTC
GCCCACCCCAACTTGTTTATTGCAGCTTATAATGGTTACAAATAAAGCAATAGCATCACAAATTTCACAA
ATAAAGCATTTTTTTCACTGCATTCTAGTTGTGGTTTGTCCAAACTCATCAATGTATCTTATCATGTCTG
TATACCGTCGACCTCTAGCTAGAGCTTGGCGTAATCATGGTCATAGCTGTTTCCTGTGTGAAATTGTTAT
CCGCTCACAATTCCACACAACATACGAGCCGGAAGCATAAAGTGTAAAGCCTGGGGTGCCTAATGAGTGA
GCTAACTCACATTAATTGCGTTGCGCTCACTGCCCGCTTTCCAGTCGGGAAACCTGTCGTGCCAGCTGCA
TTAATGAATCGGCCAACGCGCGGGGAGAGGCGGTTTGCGTATTGGGCGCTCTTCCGCTTCCTCGCTCACT
GACTCGCTGCGCTCGGTCGTTCGGCTGCGGCGAGCGGTATCAGCTCACTCAAAGGCGGTAATACGGTTAT
CCACAGAATCAGGGGATAACGCAGGAAAGAACATGTGAGCAAAAGGCCAGCAAAAGGCCAGGAACCGTAA
AAAGGCCGCGTTGCTGGCGTTTTTCCATAGGCTCCGCCCCCCTGACGAGCATCACAAAAATCGACGCTCA
AGTCAGAGGTGGCGAAACCCGACAGGACTATAAAGATACCAGGCGTTTCCCCCTGGAAGCTCCCTCGTGC
GCTCTCCTGTTCCGACCCTGCCGCTTACCGGATACCTGTCCGCCTTTCTCCCTTCGGGAAGCGTGGCGCT
TTCTCATAGCTCACGCTGTAGGTATCTCAGTTCGGTGTAGGTCGTTCGCTCCAAGCTGGGCTGTGTGCAC
GAACCCCCCGTTCAGCCCGACCGCTGCGCCTTATCCGGTAACTATCGTCTTGAGTCCAACCCGGTAAGAC
ACGACTTATCGCCACTGGCAGCAGCCACTGGTAACAGGATTAGCAGAGCGAGGTATGTAGGCGGTGCTAC
AGAGTTCTTGAAGTGGTGGCCTAACTACGGCTACACTAGAAGAACAGTATTTGGTATCTGCGCTCTGCTG
AAGCCAGTTACCTTCGGAAAAAGAGTTGGTAGCTCTTGATCCGGCAAACAAACCACCGCTGGTAGCGGTG
GTTTTTTTGTTTGCAAGCAGCAGATTACGCGCAGAAAAAAAGGATCTCAAGAAGATCCTTTGATCTTTTC
TACGGGGTCTGACGCTCAGTGGAACGAAAACTCACGTTAAGGGATTTTGGTCATGAGATTATCAAAAAGG
ATCTTCACCTAGATCCTTTTAAATTAAAAATGAAGTTTTAAATCAATCTAAAGTATATATGAGTAAACTT
GGTCTGACAGTTACCAATGCTTAATCAGTGAGGCACCTATCTCAGCGATCTGTCTATTTCGTTCATCCAT
AGTTGCCTGACTCCCCGTCGTGTAGATAACTACGATACGGGAGGGCTTACCATCTGGCCCCAGTGCTGCA
ATGATACCGCGAGACCCACGCTCACCGGCTCCAGATTTATCAGCAATAAACCAGCCAGCCGGAAGGGCCG
AGCGCAGAAGTGGTCCTGCAACTTTATCCGCCTCCATCCAGTCTATTAATTGTTGCCGGGAAGCTAGAGT
AAGTAGTTCGCCAGTTAATAGTTTGCGCAACGTTGTTGCCATTGCTACAGGCATCGTGGTGTCACGCTCG
TCGTTTGGTATGGCTTCATTCAGCTCCGGTTCCCAACGATCAAGGCGAGTTACATGATCCCCCATGTTGT
GCAAAAAAGCGGTTAGCTCCTTCGGTCCTCCGATCGTTGTCAGAAGTAAGTTGGCCGCAGTGTTATCACT
CATGGTTATGGCAGCACTGCATAATTCTCTTACTGTCATGCCATCCGTAAGATGCTTTTCTGTGACTGGT
GAGTACTCAACCAAGTCATTCTGAGAATAGTGTATGCGGCGACCGAGTTGCTCTTGCCCGGCGTCAATAC
GGGATAATACCGCGCCACATAGCAGAACTTTAAAAGTGCTCATCATTGGAAAACGTTCTTCGGGGCGAAA
ACTCTCAAGGATCTTACCGCTGTTGAGATCCAGTTCGATGTAACCCACTCGTGCACCCAACTGATCTTCA
GCATCTTTTACTTTCACCAGCGTTTCTGGGTGAGCAAAAACAGGAAGGCAAAATGCCGCAAAAAAGGGAA
TAAGGGCGACACGGAAATGTTGAATACTCATACTCTTCCTTTTTCAATATTATTGAAGCATTTATCAGGG
TTATTGTCTCATGAGCGGATACATATTTGAATGTATTTAGAAAAATAAACAAATAGGGGTTCCGCGCACA
TTTCCCCGAAAAGTGCCACCTGACGTCGACGGATCGGGAGATCTCCCGATCCCCTATGGTGCACTCTCAG
TACAATCTGCTCTGATGCCGCATAGTTAAGCCAGTATCTGCTCCCTGCTTGTGTGTTGGAGGTCGCTGAG
TAGTGCGCGAGCAAAATTTAAGCTACAACAAGGCAAGGCTTGACCGACAATTGCATGAAGAATCTGCTTA
GGGTTAGGCGTTTTGCGCTGCTTCGCGATGTACGGGCCAGATATACGCGTTGACATTGATTATTGACTAG
TTATTAATAGTAATCAATTACGGGGTCATTAGTTCATAGCCCATATATGGAGTTCCGCGTTACATAACTT
ACGGTAAATGGCCCGCCTGGCTGACCGCCCAACGACCCCCGCCCATTGACGTCAATAATGACGTATGTTC
CCATAGTAACGCCAATAGGGACTTTCCATTGACGTCAATGGGTGGAGTATTTACGGTAAACTGCCCACTT
GGCAGTACATCAAGTGTATCATATGCCAAGTACGCCCCCTATTGACGTCAATGACGGTAAATGGCCCGCC
TGGCATTATGCCCAGTACATGACCTTATGGGACTTTCCTACTTGGCAGTACATCTACGTATTAGTCATCG
CTATTACCATGGTGATGCGGTTTTGGCAGTACATCAATGGGCGTGGATAGCGGTTTGACTCACGGGGATT
TCCAAGTCTCCACCCCATTGACGTCAATGGGAGTTTGTTTTGGCACCAAAATCAACGGGACTTTCCAAAA
TGTCGTAACAACTCCGCCCCATTGACGCAAATGGGCGGTAGGCGTGTACGGTGGGAGGTCTATATAAGCA
GCGCGTTTTGCCTGTACTGGGTCTCTCTGGTTAGACCAGATCTGAGCCTGGGAGCTCTCTGGCTAACTAG
GGAACCCACTGCTTAAGCCTCAATAAAGCTTGCCTTGAGTGCTTCAAGTAGTGTGTGCCCGTCTGTTGTG
TGACTCTGGTAACTAGAGATCCCTCAGACCCTTTTAGTCAGTGTGGAAAATCTCTAGCAGTGGCGCCCGA
ACAGGGACTTGAAAGCGAAAGGGAAACCAGAGGAGCTCTCTCGACGCAGGACTCGGCTTGCTGAAGCGCG
CACGGCAAGAGGCGAGGGGCGGCGACTGGTGAGTACGCCAAAAATTTTGACTAGCGGAGGCTAGAAGGAG
AGAGATGGGTGCGAGAGCGTCAGTATTAAGCGGGGGAGAATTAGATCGCGATGGGAAAAAATTCGGTTAA
GGCCAGGGGGAAAGAAAAAATATAAATTAAAACATATAGTATGGGCAAGCAGGGAGCTAGAACGATTCGC
AGTTAATCCTGGCCTGTTAGAAACATCAGAAGGCTGTAGACAAATACTGGGACAGCTACAACCATCCCTT
CAGACAGGATCAGAAGAACTTAGATCATTATATAATACAGTAGCAACCCTCTATTGTGTGCATCAAAGGA
TAGAGATAAAAGACACCAAGGAAGCTTTAGACAAGATAGAGGAAGAGCAAAACAAAAGTAAGACCACCGC
ACAGCAAGCGGCCGCTGATCTTCAGACCTGGAGGAGGAGATATGAGGGACAATTGGAGAAGTGAATTATA
TAAATATAAAGTAGTAAAAATTGAACCATTAGGAGTAGCACCCACCAAGGCAAAGAGAAGAGTGGTGCAG
AGAGAAAAAAGAGCAGTGGGAATAGGAGCTTTGTTCCTTGGGTTCTTGGGAGCAGCAGGAAGCACTATGG
GCGCAGCGTCAATGACGCTGACGGTACAGGCCAGACAATTATTGTCTGGTATAGTGCAGCAGCAGAACAA
TTTGCTGAGGGCTATTGAGGCGCAACAGCATCTGTTGCAACTCACAGTCTGGGGCATCAAGCAGCTCCAG
GCAAGAATCCTGGCTGTGGAAAGATACCTAAAGGATCAACAGCTCCTGGGGATTTGGGGTTGCTCTGGAA
AACTCATTTGCACCACTGCTGTGCCTTGGAATGCTAGTTGGAGTAATAAATCTCTGGAACAGATTTGGAA
TCACACGACCTGGATGGAGTGGGACAGAGAAATTAACAATTACACAAGCTTAATACACTCCTTAATTGAA
GAATCGCAAAACCAGCAAGAAAAGAATGAACAAGAATTATTGGAATTAGATAAATGGGCAAGTTTGTGGA
ATTGGTTTAACATAACAAATTGGCTGTGGTATATAAAATTATTCATAATGATAGTAGGAGGCTTGGTAGG
TTTAAGAATAGTTTTTGCTGTACTTTCTATAGTGAATAGAGTTAGGCAGGGATATTCACCATTATCGTTT
CAGACCCACCTCCCAACCCCGAGGGGACCCGACAGGCCCGAAGGAATAGAAGAAGAAGGTGGAGAGAGAG
ACAGAGACAGATCCATTCGATTAGTGAACGGATCGGCACTGCGTGCGCCAATTCTGCAGACAAATGGCAG
TATTCATCCACAATTTTAAAAGAAAAGGGGGGATTGGGGGGTACAGTGCAGGGGAAAGAATAGTAGACAT
AATAGCAACAGACATACAAACTAAAGAATTACAAAAACAAATTACAAAAATTCAAAATTTTCGGGTTTAT
TACAGGGACAGCAGAGATCCAGTTTGGTTAATTAACCATGGAATTCGAACGCTGACGTCATCAACCCGCT
CCAAGGAATCGCGGGCCCAGTGTCACTAGGCGGGAACACCCAGCGCGCGTGCGCCCTGGCAGGAAGATGG
CTGTGAGGGACAGGGGAGTGGCGCCCTGCAATATTTGCATGTCGCTATGTGTTCTGGGAAATCACCATAA
ACGTGAAATGTCTTTGGATTTGGGAATCTTATAAGTCCCTATCAGTGATAGAGATTCCCGGAGACGGACG
TCTCGGTTTTAGAGCTAGAAATAGCAAGTTAAAATAAGGCTAGTCCGTTATCAACTTGAAAAAGTGGCAC
CGAGTCGGTGCTTTTTTTTTAATTAACCCGTGTCGGCTCCAGATCTGGCCTCCGCGCCGGGTTTTGGCGC
CTCCCGCGGGCGCCCCCCTCCTCACGGCGAGCGCTGCCACGTCAGACGAAGGGCGCAGCGAGCGTCCTGA
TCCTTCCGCCCGGACGCTCAGGACAGCGGCCCGCTGCTCATAAGACTCGGCCTTAGAACCCCAGTATCAG
CAGAAGGACATTTTAGGACGGGACTTGGGTGACTCTAGGGCACTGGTTTTCTTTCCAGAGAGCGGAACAG
GCGAGGAAAAGTAGTCCCTTCTCGGCGATTCTGCGGAGGGATCTCCGTGGGGCGGTGAACGCCGATGATT
ATATAAGGACGCGCCGGGTGTGGCACAGCTAGTTCCGTCGCAGCCGGGATTTGGGTCGCGGTTCTTGTTT
GTGGATCGCTGTGATCGTCACTTGGTGAGTAGCGGGCTGCTGGGCTGGCCGGGGCTTTCGTGGCCGCCGG
GCCGCTCGGTGGGACGGAAGCGTGTGGAGAGACCGCCAAGGGCTGTAGTCTGGGTCCGCGAGCAAGGTTG
CCCTGAACTGGGGGTTGGGGGGAGCGCAGCAAAATGGCGGCTGTTCCCGAGTCTTGAATGGAAGACGCTT
GTGAGGCGGGCTGTGAGGTCGTTGAAACAAGGTGGGGGGCATGGTGGGCGGCAAGAACCCAAGGTCTTGA
GGCCTTCGCTAATGCGGGAAAGCTCTTATTCGGGTGAGATGGGCTGGGGCACCATCTGGGGACCCTGACG
TGAAGTTTGTCACTGACTGGAGAACTCGGTTTGTCGTCTGTTGCGGGGGCGGCAGTTATGGCGGTGCCGT
TGGGCAGTGCACCCGTACCTTTGGGAGCGCGCGCCCTCGTCGTGTCGTGACGTCACCCGTTCTGTTGGCT
TATAATGCAGGGTGGGGCCACCTGCCGGTAGGTGTGCGGTAGGCTTTTCTCCGTCGCAGGACGCAGGGTT
CGGGCCTAGGGTAGGCTCTCCTGAATCGACAGGCGCCGGACCTCTGGTGAGGGGAGGGATAAGTGAGGCG
TCAGTTTCTTTGGTCGGTTTTATGTACCTATCTTCTTAAGTAGCTGAAGCTCCGGTTTTGAACTATGCGC
TCGGGGTTGGCGAGTGTGTTTTGTGAAGTTTTTTAGGCACCTTTTGAAATGTAATCATTTGGGTCAATAT
GTAATTTTCAGTGTTAGACTAGTAAATTGTCCGCTAAATTCTGGCCGTTTTTGGCTTTTTTGTTAGACGA
AGCTTGGGCTGCAGGTCGACTCTAGAGGATCCACCATGTCCAGACTGGACAAGAGCAAAGTCATCAACTC
TGCCTTGGAGCTCCTGAATGAAGTTGGCATTGAGGGCTTGACCACCAGGAAGCTGGCCCAGAAGCTGGGT
GTGGAGCAGCCTACCCTGTACTGGCATGTGAAGAACAAGAGGGCTCTGCTTGATGCCCTGGCCATTGAGA
TGTTGGACAGGCACCACACCCACTTCTGCCCTCTGGAAGGGGAGTCCTGGCAGGACTTCCTGAGGAACAA
TGCCAAGAGCTTCAGATGTGCCTTGCTCTCCCACCGGGATGGTGCCAAAGTTCACTTGGGCACCAGGCCT
ACAGAGAAGCAGTATGAGACCCTGGAGAACCAGCTGGCATTCCTGTGCCAACAAGGCTTCTCCCTGGAAA
ATGCCTTGTATGCCCTCTCTGCTGTGGGCCACTTCACCTTGGGCTGTGTGCTGGAGGACCAGGAGCACCA
AGTTGCCAAGGAGGAGAGGGAGACCCCCACCACTGACTCCATGCCACCACTGCTGCGGCAAGCTATTGAG
TTGTTTGACCACCAAGGGGCTGAGCCTGCATTCCTTTTTGGCCTGGAACTGATCATCTGTGGCCTGGAAA
AGCAGCTGAAATGTGAGTCTGGCTCTGGGTCCGGTGAGGGCAGAGGAAGTCTGCTAACATGCGGTGACGT
CGAGGAGAATCCTGGCCCAATGGTGAGCAAGGGCGAGGAGCTGTTCACCGGGGTGGTGCCCATCCTGGTC
GAGCTGGACGGCGACGTAAACGGCCACAAGTTCAGCGTGTCCGGCGAGGGCGAGGGCGATGCCACCTACG
GCAAGCTGACCCTGAAGTTCATCTGCACCA
