>Addgene plasmid #70183 | FgH1tUTG | addgene partial sequence | sequence record 128922 | hUBCpro-F 5'-TGAAGCTCCGGTTTTGAACT-3'
GAGTGTGTTTTGTGAAGTTTTTTAGGCACCTTTTGAAATGTAATCATTTGGGTCAATATGTAATTTTCAG
TGTTAGACTAGTAAATTGTCCGCTAAATTCTGGCCGTTTTTGGCTTTTTTGTTAGACGAAGCTTGGGCTG
CAGGTCGACTCTAGAGGATCCACCATGTCCAGACTGGACAAGAGCAAAGTCATCAACTCTGCCTTGGAGC
TCCTGAATGAAGTTGGCATTGAGGGCTTGACCACCAGGAAGCTGGCCCAGAAGCTGGGTGTGGAGCAGCC
TACCCTGTACTGGCATGTGAAGAACAAGAGGGCTCTGCTTGATGCCCTGGCCATTGAGATGTTGGACAGG
CACCACACCCACTTCTGCCCTCTGGAAGGGGAGTCCTGGCAGGACTTCCTGAGGAACAATGCCAAGAGCT
TCAGATGTGCCTTGCTCTCCCACCGGGATGGTGCCAAAGTTCACTTGGGCACCAGGCCTACAGAGAAGCA
GTATGAGACCCTGGAGAACCAGCTGGCATTCCTGTGCCAACAAGGCTTCTCCCTGGAAAATGCCTTGTAT
GCCCTCTCTGCTGTGGGCCACTTCACCTTGGGCTGTGTGCTGGAGGACCAGGAGCACCAAGTTGCCAAGG
AGGAGAGGGAGACCCCCACCACTGACTCCATGCCACCACTGCTGCGGCAAGCTATTGAGTTGTTTGACCA
CCAAGGGGCTGAGCCTGCATTCCTTTTTGGCCTGGAACTGATCATCTGTGGCCTGGAAAAGCAGCTGAAA
TGTGAGTCTGGCTCTGGGTCCGGTGAGGGCAGAGGAAGTCTGCTAACATGCGGTGACGTCGAGGAGAATC
CTGGCCCAATGGTGAGCAAGGGCGAGGAGCTGTTCACCGGGGTGGTGCCCATCCTGGTCGAGCTGGACGG
CGACGTAAACGGCCACAAGTTCA
