>Addgene plasmid #70183 | FgH1tUTG | addgene partial sequence | sequence record 128923 | Futet-R 5'-CAAAGGCATTAAAGCAGCGT-3'
AAGGAGCAACATAGTTAAGAATACCAGTCAATCTTTCACAAATTTTGTAATCCAGAGGTTGATTATCGAT
AAGCTTGATATCGAATTGTAGATCGCGGCCGCTTTACTTGTACAGCTCGTCCATGCCGAGAGTGATCCCG
GCGGCGGTCACGAACTCCAGCAGGACCATGTGATCGCGCTTCTCGTTGGGGTCTTTGCTCAGGGCGGACT
GGGTGCTCAGGTAGTGGTTGTCGGGCAGCAGCACGGGGCCGTCGCCGATGGGGGTGTTCTGCTGGTAGTG
GTCGGCGAGCTGCACGCTGCCGTCCTCGATGTTGTGGCGGATCTTGAAGTTCACCTTGATGCCGTTCTTC
TGCTTGTCGGCCATGATATAGACGTTGTGGCTGTTGTAGTTGTACTCCAGCTTGTGCCCCAGGATGTTGC
CGTCCTCCTTGAAGTCGATGCCCTTCAGCTCGATGCGGTTCACCAGGGTGTCGCCCTCGAACTTCACCTC
GGCGCGGGTCTTGTAGTTGCCGTCGTCCTTGAAGAAGATGGTGCGCTCCTGGACGTAGCCTTCGGGCATG
GCGGACTTGAAGAAGTCGTGCTGCTTCATGTGGTCGGGGTAGCGGCTGAAGCACTGCACGCCGTAGGTCA
GGGTGGTCACGAGGGTGGGCCAGGGCACGGGCAGCTTGCCGGTGGTGCAGATGAACTTCAGGGTCAGCTT
GCCGTAGGTGGCATCGCCCTCGCCCTCGCCGGACACGCTGAACTTGTGGCCGTTTACGTCGCCGTCCAGC
TCGACCAGGATGGGCACCACCCCGGTGAACAGCTCCTCGCCCTTGCTCACCATTGGGCCAGGATTCTCCT
CGACGTCACCGCATGTTAGCAGACTTCCTCTGCCCTCACCGGACCCAGAGCCAGACTCACATTTCAGCTG
CTTTTCCAGGCCACAGATGATCAGTTCCAGGCCAAAA
