>Addgene plasmid #70183 | FgH1tUTG | addgene partial sequence | sequence record 128924 | Top_Fop 5'-TCACCATTATCGTTTCAGAC-3'
CCGACAGGCCCGAAGGAATAGAAGAAGAAGGTGGAGAGAGAGACAGAGACAGATCCATTCGATTAGTGAA
CGGATCGGCACTGCGTGCGCCAATTCTGCAGACAAATGGCAGTATTCATCCACAATTTTAAAAGAAAAGG
GGGGATTGGGGGGTACAGTGCAGGGGAAAGAATAGTAGACATAATAGCAACAGACATACAAACTAAAGAA
TTACAAAAACAAATTACAAAAATTCAAAATTTTCGGGTTTATTACAGGGACAGCAGAGATCCAGTTTGGT
TAATTAACCATGGAATTCGAACGCTGACGTCATCAACCCGCTCCAAGGAATCGCGGGCCCAGTGTCACTA
GGCGGGAACACCCAGCGCGCGTGCGCCCTGGCAGGAAGATGGCTGTGAGGGACAGGGGAGTGGCGCCCTG
CAATATTTGCATGTCGCTATGTGTTCTGGGAAATCACCATAAACGTGAAATGTCTTTGGATTTGGGAATC
TTATAAGTCCCTATCAGTGATAGAGATTCCCGGAGACGGACGTCTCGGTTTTAGAGCTAGAAATAGCAAG
TTAAAATAAGGCTAGTCCGTTATCAACTTGAAAAAGTGGCACCGAGTCGGTGCTTTTTTTTTAATTAACC
CGTGTCGGCTCCAGATCTGGCCTCCGCGCCGGGTTTTGGCGCCTCCCGCGGGCGCCCCCCTCCTCACGGC
GAGCGCTGCCACGTCAG
